Addgene plasmid #162472: HJP-179-IVS-Syn21-NrdJ-1C-CreC-WPREw
Purpose: This insert, when expressed in the same cell with other split Cre component, forms Cre recombinase through protein trans-splicing using split intein.
Depositing lab: Benjamin White. Depositing organization: National Institute of Mental Health (NIMH). Publication: Cre-assisted fine-mapping of neural circuits using orthogonal split inteins. Luan H, Kuzin A, Odenwald WF, White BH. Elife. 2020 Apr 14;9. pii: 53041. doi: 10.7554/eLife.53041. PubMed 32286225.
Backbone
  Vector backbone: pBPGw
  Vector type: Cre/Lox
Growth in bacteria
  Bacterial resistance: Chloramphenicol and Ampicillin, 25 & 100 μg/mL
  Growth temperature: 37°C
  Growth strain: ccdB Survival
  Copy number: High Copy
Gene/Insert
  Gene/Insert name: CreC
  Species: Synthetic
  Cloning method: Gateway Cloning
Terms and licenses: Academic/Nonprofit Terms; Industry Terms: Not Available to Industry
How to cite: HJP-179-IVS-Syn21-NrdJ-1C-CreC-WPREw was a gift from Benjamin White (Addgene plasmid # 162472 ; http://n2t.net/addgene:162472 ; RRID:Addgene_162472)
