[The description below was written by a language model from this plasmid's Addgene catalogue record and pLannotate feature annotations shown in this document.]
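Description:
HJP-179-IVS-Syn21-NrdJ-1C-CreC-WPREw is a Gateway destination vector built on the pBPGw backbone for Drosophila transgenesis, carrying the C-terminal half of a split-intein, split-Cre system. In bacteria it replicates from a high-copy ColE1/pUC origin and is selected with ampicillin (AmpR). It also retains an unrecombined Gateway cassette, attR1–CmR–ccdB–attR2, which adds chloramphenicol resistance. Because that cassette encodes the CcdB toxin, the plasmid has to be grown in a ccdB-tolerant strain. For fly work the vector carries a φC31 attB site for integrase-mediated insertion at a genomic attP docking site, and a mini-white gene as the eye-colour marker for identifying transformants.

The annotated feature table shows no promoter upstream of the payload. The Gateway cassette sits there instead, so an LR reaction would place a chosen regulatory fragment, such as an enhancer, at that position to direct expression, although the record does not spell out this intended use. Downstream of attR2 lies a modified myosin heavy chain intron (IVS). The construct name also indicates a Syn21 translational enhancer and the C-terminal NrdJ-1 intein fragment, neither of which is separately annotated. A fragment of the Cre coding sequence (CreC) follows, and then a WPRE to boost transcript stability and expression.

CreC alone should not be an active recombinase. When it is expressed in the same cell as the complementary split Cre component, intein-mediated protein trans-splicing joins the two halves into functional Cre. Recombinase activity is thereby restricted to cells where two expression patterns overlap, an intersectional strategy the depositors applied to fine-mapping of neural circuits using orthogonal split inteins.
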