Features (pLannotate 1.2.2; 18 found; start..end, strand, type, name):
      1..125     +  protein_bind   attR1: mutant version of attR; recombination site for the Gateway® LR reaction LR Clonase™
    150..180     +  promoter       lac UV5 promoter: E. coli lac promoter with an "up" mutation
    204..233     +  promoter       cat promoter (fragment): promoter of the E. coli cat gene encoding chloramphenicol acetyltransferase
    234..893     +  CDS            CmR: chloramphenicol acetyltransferase; cat; confers resistance to chloramphenicol
   1072..1230    +  CDS            ccdA (fragment): CCDA_ECO57 - Also known as H, letA. Experimental evidence at protein level: Swiss-Prot protein existence level 1. Antitoxin component of a type II toxin-antitoxin (TA) system which inhibits the post-segregational killing (PSK) of plasmid-free cells, also referred to as a plasmid addiction system. Binds to and blocks the activity of CcdB; will also remove bound CcdB protein from the CcdB-GyrA complex by forming a CcdA-CcdB complex, a process termed rejuvenation. Functions as a transcriptional corepressor for the ccdAB operon, repression also requires CcdB (By similarity). From Escherichia coli
   1235..1537    +  CDS            ccdB: CCDB_ECOLI - Also known as G, letB, letD. Experimental evidence at protein level: Swiss-Prot protein existence level 1. Toxic component of a type II toxin-antitoxin (TA) system, functioning in plasmid maintainence. Responsible for the post- segregational killing (PSK) of plasmid-free cells, also referred to as a plasmid addiction system. Half-life of over 2 hours. Cell killing by CcdB is accompanied by filamentation, defects in chromosome and plasmid segregation, defects in cell division, formation of anucleate cells, decreased DNA synthesis and plasmid loss. Interferes with the activity of DN
   1581..1705    -  protein_bind   attR2: mutant version of attR; recombination site for the Gateway® LR reaction LR Clonase™
   1744..1810    +  intron         Mhc intron: modified Drosophila myosin heavy chain intron 16 (Pfeiffer et al., 2010)
   1959..2237    +  CDS            cre (fragment): RECR_BPP1 - Experimental evidence at protein level: Swiss-Prot protein existence level 1. Catalyzes site-specific recombination between two 34-base- pair LOXP sites. Its role is to maintain the phage genome as a monomeric unit-copy plasmid in the lysogenic state. From Escherichia phage P1 (Bacteriophage P1).
   2255..2843    +  misc_feature   WPRE: woodchuck hepatitis virus posttranscriptional regulatory element
   2847..2867    +  misc_feature   MCS (fragment): pBluescript multiple cloning site
   3104..3128    -  misc_feature   MCS (fragment): pBluescript multiple cloning site
   3203..3358    -  CDS            YPB1_ECOLX (fragment): Protein predicted: Swiss-Prot protein existence level 4. From Escherichia coli.
   3363..7482    -  gene           mini-white: white; This modified version of the white gene lacks part of the first intron.
   7698..7767    -  protein_bind   attB: attB site for the φC31 integrase (Groth et al., 2000) phage φC31 integrase
   7854..8442    -  rep_origin     ori: high-copy-number ColE1/pMB1/pBR322/pUC origin of replication
   8613..9473    -  CDS            AmpR: β-lactamase; bla; confers resistance to ampicillin, carbenicillin, and related antibiotics
   9474..9578    -  promoter       AmpR promoter: bla
>Addgene plasmid #162472 | HJP-179-IVS-Syn21-NrdJ-1C-CreC-WPREw | addgene full sequence | sequence record 320104 | Addgene NGS Result
ACAAGTTTGTACAAAAAAGCTGAACGAGAAACGTAAAATGATATAAATATCAATATATTAAATTAGATTT
TGCATAAAAAACAGACTACATAATACTGTAAAACACAACATATCCAGTCACTATGGCGGCCGCATTAGGC
ACCCCAGGCTTTACACTTTATGCTTCCGGCTCGTATAATGTGTGGATTTTGAGTTAGGATCCGTCGAGAT
TTTCAGGAGCTAAGGAAGCTAAAATGGAGAAAAAAATCACTGGATATACCACCGTTGATATATCCCAATG
GCATCGTAAAGAACATTTTGAGGCATTTCAGTCAGTTGCTCAATGTACCTATAACCAGACCGTTCAGCTG
GATATTACGGCCTTTTTAAAGACCGTAAAGAAAAATAAGCACAAGTTTTATCCGGCCTTTATTCACATTC
TTGCCCGCCTGATGAATGCTCATCCGGAATTCCGTATGGCAATGAAAGACGGTGAGCTGGTGATATGGGA
TAGTGTTCACCCTTGTTACACCGTTTTCCATGAGCAAACTGAAACGTTTTCATCGCTCTGGAGTGAATAC
CACGACGATTTCCGGCAGTTTCTACACATATATTCGCAAGATGTGGCGTGTTACGGTGAAAACCTGGCCT
ATTTCCCTAAAGGGTTTATTGAGAATATGTTTTTCGTCTCAGCCAATCCCTGGGTGAGTTTCACCAGTTT
TGATTTAAACGTGGCCAATATGGACAACTTCTTCGCCCCCGTTTTCACCATGGGCAAATATTATACGCAA
GGCGACAAGGTGCTGATGCCGCTGGCGATTCAGGTTCATCATGCCGTTTGTGATGGCTTCCATGTCGGCA
GAATGCTTAATGAATTACAACAGTACTGCGATGAGTGGCAGGGCGGGGCGTAAACGCGTGGATCCGGCTT
ACTAAAAGCCAGATAACAGTATGCGTATTTGCGCGCTGATTTTTGCGGTATAAGAATATATACTGATATG
TATACCCGAAGTATGTCAAAAAGAGGTATGCTATGAAGCAGCGTATTACAGTGACAGTTGACAGCGACAG
CTATCAGTTGCTCAAGGCATATATGATGTCAATATCTCCGGTCTGGTAAGCACAACCATGCAGAATGAAG
CCCGTCGTCTGCGTGCCGAACGCTGGAAAGCGGAAAATCAGGAAGGGATGGCTGAGGTCGCCCGGTTTAT
TGAAATGAACGGCTCTTTTGCTGACGAGAACAGGGGCTGGTGAAATGCAGTTTAAGGTTTACACCTATAA
AAGAGAGAGCCGTTATCGTCTGTTTGTGGATGTACAGAGTGATATTATTGACACGCCCGGGCGACGGATG
GTGATCCCCCTGGCCAGTGCACGTCTGCTGTCAGATAAAGTCTCCCGTGAACTTTACCCGGTGGTGCATA
TCGGGGATGAAAGCTGGCGCATGATGACCACCGATATGGCCAGTGTGCCGGTCTCCGTTATCGGGGAAGA
AGTGGCTGATCTCAGCCACCGCGAAAATGACATCAAAAACGCCATTAACCTGATGTTCTGGGGAATATAA
ATGTCAGGCTCCCTTATACACAGCCAGTCTGCAGGTCGACCATAGTGACTGGATATGTTGTGTTTTACAG
TATTATGTAGTCTGTTTTTTATGCAAAATCTAATTTAATATATTGATATTTATATCATTTTACGTTTCTC
GTTCAGCTTTCTTGTACAAAGTGGTGATAAACGGCCGGCCAGATCTGGTACCGCTAGAAAAAGGTAGGTT
CAACCACTGATGCCTAGGCACACCGAAACGACTAACCCTAATTCTTATCCTTTACTTCAGGGCTAGCAAC
TTAAAAAAAAAAATCAAAATGGAGGCCAAGACCTACATCGGCAAGCTGAAGAGCCGCAAGATCGTGAGCA
ACGAGGATACCTACGATATCCAGACCAGCACCCACAACTTCTTCGCCAACGATATCCTGGTGCACAACTC
GGCAACAAGTCAGTTGAGTACGCGCGCGTTGGAGGGAATCTTCGAGGCCACTCACCGATTGATTTACGGT
GCAAAAGATGACTCCGGCCAACGTTACTTGGCCTGGTCCGGTCACAGCGCACGTGTGGGTGCCGCCCGTG
ACATGGCGAGGGCCGGTGTTTCCATCCCAGAAATCATGCAAGCGGGCGGATGGACCAACGTGAATATTGT
AATGAACTACATTCGTAATCTGGATAGTGAAACAGGCGCAATGGTGCGCCTGCTGGAGGACGGAGATTAA
ACCGGTGTTTAAACAATCAACCTCTGGATTACAAAATTTGTGAAAGATTGACTGGTATTCTTAACTATGT
TGCTCCTTTTACGCTATGTGGATACGCTGCTTTAATGCCTTTGTATCATGCTATTGCTTCCCGTATGGCT
TTCATTTTCTCCTCCTTGTATAAATCCTGGTTGCTGTCTCTTTATGAGGAGTTGTGGCCCGTTGTCAGGC
AACGTGGCGTGGTGTGCACTGTGTTTGCTGACGCAACCCCCACTGGTTGGGGCATTGCCACCACCTGTCA
GCTCCTTTCCGGGACTTTCGCTTTCCCCCTCCCTATTGCCACGGCGGAACTCATCGCCGCCTGCCTTGCC
CGCTGCTGGACAGGGGCTCGGCTGTTGGGCACTGACAATTCCGTGGTGTTGTCGGGGAAATCATCGTCCT
TTCCTTGGCTGCTCGCCTGTGTTGCCACCTGGATTCTGCGCGGGACGTCCTTCTGCTACGTCCCTTCGGC
CCTCAATCCAGCGGACCTTCCTTCCCGCGGCCTGCTGCCGGCTCTGCGGCCTCTTCCGCGTCTTCGCCTT
CGCCCTCAGACGAGTCGGATCTCCCTTTGGGCCGCCTCCCCGCCTGAAGCTTATCGATACCGTCGACTAA
AGCCAAATAGAAAATTATTCAGTTCCTGGCTTAAGTTTTTAAAAGTGATATTATTTATTTGGTTGTAACC
AACCAAAAGAATGTAAATAACTAATACATAATTATGTTAGTTTTAAGTTAGCAACAAATTGATTTTAGCT
ATATTAGCTACTTGGTTAATAAATAGAATATATTTATTTAAAGATAATTGCGTTTTTATTGTCAGGGAGT
GAGTTTGCTTAAAAACTCGTTTAGATCCACTAGTTCTAGAGCGGCCGCTGGCCACGGGTGCGCATGATCG
TGCTCCTGTCGTTGAGGACCCGGCTAGGCTGGCGGGGTTGCCTTACTGGTTAGCAGAATGAATCACCGAT
ACGCGAGCGAACGTGAAGCGACTGCTGCTGCAAAACGTCTGCGACCTGAGCAACAACATGAATGGTCTTC
GGTTTCCGTGTTTCGTAAAGTCTGGAAACGCGGAAGTCAGCGCCCTGCACCATTATGTTCCGGAGGCGCG
CCCTAGTTCCAGTGAAATCCAAGCATTTTCTAAATTAAATGTATTCTTATTATTATAGTTGTTATTTTTG
ATATATATAAACAACACTATTATGCCCACCATTTTTTTGAGATGCATCTACACAAGGAACAAACACTGGA
TGTCACTTTCAGTTCAAATTGTAACGCTAATCACTCCGAACAGGTCACAAAAAATTACCTTAAAAAGTCA
TAATATTAAATTAGAATAAATATAGCTGTGAGGGAAATATATACAAATATATTGGAGCAAATAAATTGTA
CATACAAATATTTATTACTAATTTCTATTGAGACGAAATGAACCACTCGGAACCATTTGAGCGAACCGAA
TCGCGCGGAACTAACGACAGTCGCTCCAAGGTCGTCGAACAAAAGGTGAATGTGTTGCGGAGAGCGGGTG
GGAGACAGCGAAAGAGCAACTACGAAACGTGGTGTGGTGGAGGTGAATTATGAAGAGGGCGCGCGATTTG
AAAAGTATGTATATAAAAAATATATCCCGGTGTTTTATGTAGCGATAAACGAGTTTTTGATGTAAGGTAT
GCAGGTGTGTAAGTCTTTTGGTTAGAAGACAAATCCAAAGTCTACTTGTGGGGATGTTCGAAGGGGAAAT
ACTTGTATTCTATAGGTCATATCTTGTTTTTATTGGCACAAATATAATTACATTAGCTTTTTGAGGGGGC
AATAAACAGTAAACACGATGGTAATAATGGTAAAAAAAAAAAACAAGCAGTTATTTCGGATATATGTCGG
CTACTCCTTGCGTCGGGCCCGAAGTCTTAGAGCCAGATATGCGAGCACCCGGAAGCTCACGATGAGAATG
GCCAGACCCACGTAGTCCAGCGGCAGATCGGCGGCGGAGAAGTTAAGCGTCTCCAGGATGACCTTGCCCG
AACTGGGGCACGTGGTGTTCGACGATGTGCAGCTAATTTCGCCCGGCTCCACGTCCGCCCATTGGTTAAT
CAGCAGACCCTCGTTGGCGTAACGGAACCATGAGAGGTACGACAACCATTTGAGGTATACTGGCACCGAG
CCCGAGTTCAAGAAGAAGCCGCCAAAGAGCAGGAATGGTATGATAACCGGCGGACCCACAGACAGCGCCA
TCGAGGTCGAGGAGCTGGCGCAGGATATTAGATATCCGAAGGACGTTGACACATTGGCCACCAGAGTGAC
CAGCGCCAGGCAGTTGAAGAAGTGCAGCACTCCGGCCCGCAGTCCGATCATCGGATAGGCAATCGCCGTG
AAGACCAGTGGCACTGTGAGAAAAAGCGGCAATTCGGCAATCGTTTTGCCCAGAAAGTATGTGTCACAGC
GATAAAGTCGACTTCGGGCCTCCCTCATAAAAACTGGCAGCTCTGAGGTGAACACCTAAATCGAATCGAT
TCATTAGAAAGTTAGTAAATTATTGAAATGCAAATGTATTCTAAACATGACTTACATTTATCGTGGCAAA
GACGTTTTGAAAGGTCATGTTGGTCAGGAAGAGGAAGATGGCTCCGTTGATATTCATCACACCCACTTGC
GTGAGTTGTTGGCCCAAAAAGATGAGGCCAATCAAGATGGCAACCATCTGCAAATTAAAATGTTACTCGC
ATCTCATTAATATTCGCGAGTTAAATGAAATTTATTTATCTTCTGCAAAACTATAAACTATACATCTCAT
TGAAAAAAACTAAGAAGGGTGTGGAATCAGGCAATTCTATCTAAAATCTAGCGAATTTGTTTCCAAGAAT
TGTAAGCGTTATATCATTTGTTTCCACTGGAACCACTCACCGTTGTCTGAATAAGTCGCACTTTTACGAG
GAGTGGTTCCTTGAGCACCGACAGCCAGGATCGCCACAGGACCGCCCGGAACTGCATGAACCAGGTGGCC
TTGTAGGTGTACCCATTCTCCGGCTGCTCCAGTGGCTTCTCCAGATTTTTGGTGGCCAACAACTGCTCCA
TATCCCGGGCTACTTTGCTAATGGCAAAATTGTCGCATATCTTGGCGATCCGATCACGGGACTCGATCTC
CCGTCCGGGCACAACGGCCAACACCTGTACGTAAAAGTCCGCCGGATTGTAGTTGGTAGGACACTGGGCA
CCCACGCTGGATAGGAGTTGAGATGTTATGTAATACTAGATACCCTTAATAAACACATCGAACTCACTAG
GAAAAGAAGTCGACGGCTTCGCTGGGAGTGCCCAAGAAAGCTACCCTGCCCTCGGCCATCAGAAGGATCT
TGTCAAAGAGCTCAAACAGCTCGGAAGACGGCTGATGAATGGTCAGGATGACGGTCTTGCCCTTCTGCGA
CAGCTTCTTCAGCACCTGGACGACGCTGTGGGCGGTAAAGGAGTCCAGTCCGGAGGTGGGCTCATCGCAG
ATCAGAAGCGGCGGATCGGTTAGAGCCTCGGAGGCGAATGCCAGACGCTTCCTTTCTCCGCCGGACAGAC
CTTTCACCCTGCCGGGCACACCGATGATCGTGTGCTGACATTTGCTGAGCGAAAGCTCCTGGATCACCTG
ATCCACGCGGGCCACTCGCTGCCGATAGGTCAGATGTCGTGGCATCCGCACCATGGCTTGGAAAATCAGG
TGTTCCCTGGCCGTTAGGGAGCCGATAAAGAGGTCATCCTGCTGGACATAGGCGCACCTGGCCTGCATCT
CCTTGGCGTCCACAGGTTGGCCATTGAGCAGTCGCATCCCGGATGGCGATACTTGGATGCCCTGCGGCGA
TCGAAAGGCAAGGGCATTCAGCAGGGTCGTCTTTCCGGCACCGGAACTGCCCATCACGGCCAAAAGTTCG
CCCGGATAGGCCACGCCGCAAACTGAGTTTCAAATTGGTAATTGGACCCTTTATTAAGATTTCACACAGA
TCAGCCGACTGCGAATAGAAACTCACCGTTCTTGAGCAAATGTTTCCTGGGCGCCGGTATGTGTCGCTCG
TTGCAGAATAGTCCGCGTGTCCGGTTGACCAGCTGCCGCCATCCGGAGCCCGGCTGATTGACCGCCCCAA
AGATGTCCATATTGTGCCAGGCATAGGTGAGGTTCTCGGCTAGTTGGCCGCTCCCTGAACCGGAGTCCTC
CGGCGGACTGGGTGGCCGGAGCGTGCCGTAGTTTTTGGCCTGCCCGAAGCCCTGGTTAATGCAGCTCTGC
GAAGCCGCTCCGCTGTCACCCTGCAATGATAGGGGATCTCAAATATCAACTACAAGCGTTATGCTCATCT
AACCCCGAACAAAAAGTACCCCGAAGTATCCTACGAAGTAGGTTTATACTTTTATTTATTTTTTGTGCAT
CTAGGATCAGCTTAAAATATCTGGTTGTTATATTTTTTGTAAAAAAGAATATAGTCGAAAATGAATGCCT
TTAGATGTCTTGATCATGATATGATCTCAAAAATTGTCTTATATAGCGAGAACAGCTACCAGAATAATCT
GTTTCGTGTCACTATTTGTTTGTGCAATTGCGGTTTGGGATTTTTGTGGGTCGCAGTTCTCACGCCGCAG
ACAATTTGATGTTGCAATCGCAGTTCCTATAGATCAAGTGAACTTAAGATGTATGCACATGTACTACTCA
CATTGTTCAGATGCTCGGCAGATGGGTGTTTGCTGCCTCCGCGAATTAATAGCTCCTGATCCTCTTGGCC
CATTGCCGGGATTTTTCACACTTTCCCCTGCTTACCCACCCAAAACCAATCACCACCCCAATCACTCAAA
AAACAAACAAAAATAAGAAGCGAGAGGAGTTTTGGCACAGCACTTTGTGTTTAATTGATGGCGTAAACCG
CTTGGAGCTTCGTCACGAAACCGCTGACAAAATGCAACTGAAGGCGGACATTGACGCTACGTAACGCTAC
AAACGGTGGCGAAAGAGATAGCGGACGCAGCGGCGAAAGAGACGGCGATATTTCTGTGGACAGAGAAGGA
GGCAAACAGCGCTGACTTTGAGTGGAATGTCATTTTGAGTGAGAGGTAATCGAAAGAACCTGGTACATCA
AATACCCTTGGATCGAAGTAAATTTAAAACTGATCAGATAAGTTCAATGATATCCAGTGCAGTAAAAAAA
AAAAATGTTTTTTTTATCTACTTTCCGCAAAAATGGGTTTTATTAACTTACATACATACTAGGCGCGCCC
ATATGTTCGGCTTGTCGACATGCCCGCCGTGACCGTCGAGAACCCGCTGACGCTGCCCCGCGTATCCGCA
CCCGCCGACGCCGTCGCACGTCCCGTGCTCACCGTGACCACCGCGCCCAGCGGTTTCGAGGGCGAGGGCT
TCCCGGTGCGCCGCGCGTTCGCCGGGATCAACTACCGCCACCTCGACCCGTTCATCATGATGGACCAGAT
GGGTGAGGTGGAGTACGCGCCCGGGGAGCCCAAGGGCACGCCCTGGCACCCGCACCGCGGCTTCGAGACC
GTGACCTACATCGTCGACGGTAACATGTGAGCAAAAGGCCAGCAAAAGGCCAGGAACCGTAAAAAGGCCG
CGTTGCTGGCGTTTTTCCATAGGCTCCGCCCCCCTGACGAGCATCACAAAAATCGACGCTCAAGTCAGAG
GTGGCGAAACCCGACAGGACTATAAAGATACCAGGCGTTTCCCCCTGGAAGCTCCCTCGTGCGCTCTCCT
GTTCCGACCCTGCCGCTTACCGGATACCTGTCCGCCTTTCTCCCTTCGGGAAGCGTGGCGCTTTCTCATA
GCTCACGCTGTAGGTATCTCAGTTCGGTGTAGGTCGTTCGCTCCAAGCTGGGCTGTGTGCACGAACCCCC
CGTTCAGCCCGACCGCTGCGCCTTATCCGGTAACTATCGTCTTGAGTCCAACCCGGTAAGACACGACTTA
TCGCCACTGGCAGCAGCCACTGGTAACAGGATTAGCAGAGCGAGGTATGTAGGCGGTGCTACAGAGTTCT
TGAAGTGGTGGCCTAACTACGGCTACACTAGAAGAACAGTATTTGGTATCTGCGCTCTGCTGAAGCCAGT
TACCTTCGGAAAAAGAGTTGGTAGCTCTTGATCCGGCAAACAAACCACCGCTGGTAGCGGTGGTTTTTTT
GTTTGCAAGCAGCAGATTACGCGCAGAAAAAAAGGATCTCAAGAAGATCCTTTGATCTTTTCTACGGGGT
CTGACGCTCAGTGGAACGAAAACTCACGTTAAGGGATTTTGGTCATGAGATTATCAAAAAGGATCTTCAC
CTAGATCCTTTTAAATTAAAAATGAAGTTTTAAATCAATCTAAAGTATATATGAGTAAACTTGGTCTGAC
AGTTACCAATGCTTAATCAGTGAGGCACCTATCTCAGCGATCTGTCTATTTCGTTCATCCATAGTTGCCT
GACTCCCCGTCGTGTAGATAACTACGATACGGGAGGGCTTACCATCTGGCCCCAGTGCTGCAATGATACC
GCGAGACCCACGCTCACCGGCTCCAGATTTATCAGCAATAAACCAGCCAGCCGGAAGGGCCGAGCGCAGA
AGTGGTCCTGCAACTTTATCCGCCTCCATCCAGTCTATTAATTGTTGCCGGGAAGCTAGAGTAAGTAGTT
CGCCAGTTAATAGTTTGCGCAACGTTGTTGCCATTGCTACAGGCATCGTGGTGTCACGCTCGTCGTTTGG
TATGGCTTCATTCAGCTCCGGTTCCCAACGATCAAGGCGAGTTACATGATCCCCCATGTTGTGCAAAAAA
GCGGTTAGCTCCTTCGGTCCTCCGATCGTTGTCAGAAGTAAGTTGGCCGCAGTGTTATCACTCATGGTTA
TGGCAGCACTGCATAATTCTCTTACTGTCATGCCATCCGTAAGATGCTTTTCTGTGACTGGTGAGTACTC
AACCAAGTCATTCTGAGAATAGTGTATGCGGCGACCGAGTTGCTCTTGCCCGGCGTCAATACGGGATAAT
ACCGCGCCACATAGCAGAACTTTAAAAGTGCTCATCATTGGAAAACGTTCTTCGGGGCGAAAACTCTCAA
GGATCTTACCGCTGTTGAGATCCAGTTCGATGTAACCCACTCGTGCACCCAACTGATCTTCAGCATCTTT
TACTTTCACCAGCGTTTCTGGGTGAGCAAAAACAGGAAGGCAAAATGCCGCAAAAAAGGGAATAAGGGCG
ACACGGAAATGTTGAATACTCATACTCTTCCTTTTTCAATATTATTGAAGCATTTATCAGGGTTATTGTC
TCATGAGCGGATACATATTTGAATGTATTTAGAAAAATAAACAAATAGGGGTTCCGCGCACATTTCCCCG
AAAAGTGCCACCTGAGTCTAAGAAACCATTATTATCATGACATTAACCTATAAAAATAGGCGTATCACGA
GGCCCTTTCGTCTTCAAGAATTCGTTTATC
